>Addgene plasmid #137863 | pCAGGS-mTagBFP2-T2A-iCreERT2 (PAAGSA) | addgene full sequence | sequence record 274456 | Addgene NGS Result
CACCTGGGTCGACATTGATTATTGACTAGTTATTAATAGTAATCAATTACGGGGTCATTAGTTCATAGCC
CATATATGGAGTTCCGCGTTACATAACTTACGGTAAATGGCCCGCCTGGCTGACCGCCCAACGACCCCCG
CCCATTGACGTCAATAATGACGTATGTTCCCATAGTAACGCCAATAGGGACTTTCCATTGACGTCAATGG
GTGGAGTATTTACGGTAAACTGCCCACTTGGCAGTACATCAAGTGTATCATATGCCAAGTACGCCCCCTA
TTGACGTCAATGACGGTAAATGGCCCGCCTGGCATTATGCCCAGTACATGACCTTATGGGACTTTCCTAC
TTGGCAGTACATCTACGTATTAGTCATCGCTATTACCATGGTCGAGGTGAGCCCCACGTTCTGCTTCACT
CTCCCCATCTCCCCCCCCTCCCCACCCCCAATTTTGTATTTATTTATTTTTTAATTATTTTGTGCAGCGA
TGGGGGCGGGGGGGGGGGGGGGGCGCGCGCCGGGGGGGGGGGGGGGGGGGGGGGGGGGGGGSGGGGSGRG
GSGGAGAGGTGCGGCGGCAGCCAATCAGAGCGGCGCGCTCCGAAAGTTTCCTTTTATGGCGAGGCGGCGG
CGGCGGCGGCCCTATAAAAAGCGAAGCGCGCGGCGGGCGGGAGTCGCTGCGCGCTGCCTTCGCCCCGTGC
CCCGCTCCGCCGCCGCCTCGCGCCGCCCGCCCCGGCTCTGACTGACCGCGTTACTCCCACAGGTGAGCGG
GCGGGACGGCCCTTCTCCTCCGGGCTGTAATTAGCGCTTGGTTTAATGACGGCTTGTTTCTTTTCTGTGG
CTGCGTGAAAGCCTTGAGGGGCTCCGGGAGGGCCCTTTGTGCGGGGGGAGCGGCTCGGGGGGTGCGTGCG
TGTGTGTGTGCGTGGGGAGCGCCGCGTGCGGCTCCGCGCTGCCCGGCGGCTGTGAGCGCTGCGGGCGCGG
CGCGGGGCTTTGTGCGCTCCGCAGTGTGCGCGAGGGGAGCGCGGCCGGGGGCGGTGCCCCGCGGTGCGGG
GGGGGCTGCGAGGGGAACAAAGGCTGCGTGCGGGGTGTGTGCGTGGGGGGGTGAGCAGGGGGTGTGGGCG
CGTCGGTCGGGCTGCAACCCCCCCTGCACCCCCCTCCCCGAGTTGCTGAGCACGGCCCGGCTTCGGGTGC
GGGGCTCCGTACGGGGCGTGGCGCGGGGCTCGCCGTGCCGGGCGGGGGGTGGCGGCAGGTGGGGGTGCCG
GGCGGGGCGGGGCCGCCTCGGGCCGGGGRGGGCTCGGGGGRGGGGCGCGGCGGCCCCCGGAGCGCCGGCG
GCTGTCGAGGCGCGGCGAGCCGCAGCCATTGCCTTTTATGGTAATCGTGCGAGAGGGCGCAGGGACTTCC
TTTGTCCCAAATCTGTGCGGAGCCGAAATCTGGGAGGCGCCGCCGCACCCCCTCTAGCGGGCGCGGGGCG
AAGCGGTGCGGCGCCGGCAGGAAGGAAATGGGCGGGGAGGGCCTTCGTGCGTCGCCGCGCCGCCGTCCCC
TTCTCCCTCTCCAGCCTCGGGGCTGTCCGCGGGGGGACGGCTGCCTTCGGGGGGGACGGGGCAGGGCGGG
GTTCGGCTTCTGGCGTGTGACCGGCGGCTCTAGAGCCTCTGCTAACCATGTTCATGCCTTCTTCTTTTTC
CTACAGCTCCTGGGCAACGTGCTGGTTATTGTGCTGTCTCATCATTTTGGCAAAGAATTCGCCATGGTGT
CTAAGGGCGAAGAGCTGATTAAGGAGAACATGCACATGAAGCTGTACATGGAGGGCACCGTGGACAACCA
TCACTTCAAGTGCACATCCGAGGGCGAAGGCAAGCCCTACGAGGGCACCCAGACCATGAGAATCAAGGTG
GTCGAGGGCGGCCCTCTCCCCTTCGCCTTCGACATCCTGGCTACTAGCTTCCTCTACGGCAGCAAGACCT
TCATCAACCACACCCAGGGCATCCCCGACTTCTTCAAGCAGTCCTTCCCTGAGGGCTTCACATGGGAGAG
AGTCACCACATACGAAGACGGGGGCGTGCTGACCGCTACCCAGGACACCAGCCTCCAGGACGGCTGCCTC
ATCTACAACGTCAAGATCAGAGGGGTGAACTTCACATCCAACGGCCCTGTGATGCAGAAGAAAACACTCG
GCTGGGAGGCCTTCACCGAGACGCTGTACCCCGCTGACGGCGGCCTGGAAGGCAGAAACGACATGGCCCT
GAAGCTCGTGGGCGGGAGCCATCTGATCGCAAACGCCAAGACCACATATAGATCCAAGAAACCCGCTAAG
AACCTCAAGATGCCTGGCGTCTACTATGTGGACTACAGACTGGAAAGAATCAAGGAGGCCAACAACGAGA
CCTACGTCGAGCAGCACGAGGTGGCAGTGGCCAGATACTGCGACCTCCCTAGCAAACTGGGGCACAAGCT
TAATGGCGGCTCCGGCGGCCGCTCCGAGGGCCGCGGCAGCCTGCTGACATGCGGCGACGTGGAAGAGAAC
CCTGGCCCTGCCGCTGGCAGCGCCAACCTGCTGACTGTGCACCAAAACCTGCCTGCCCTCCCTGTGGATG
CCACCTCTGATGAAGTCAGGAAGAACCTGATGGACATGTTCAGGGACAGGCAGGCCTTCTCTGAACACAC
CTGGAAGATGCTCCTGTCTGTGTGCAGATCCTGGGCTGCCTGGTGCAAGCTGAACAACAGGAAATGGTTC
CCTGCTGAACCTGAGGATGTGAGGGACTACCTCCTGTACCTGCAAGCCAGAGGCCTGGCTGTGAAGACCA
TCCAACAGCACCTGGGCCAGCTCAACATGCTGCACAGGAGATCTGGCCTGCCTCGCCCTTCTGACTCCAA
TGCTGTGTCCCTGGTGATGAGGAGAATCAGAAAGGAGAATGTGGATGCTGGGGAGAGAGCCAAGCAGGCC
CTGGCCTTTGAACGCACTGACTTTGACCAAGTCAGATCCCTGATGGAGAACTCTGACAGATGCCAGGACA
TCAGGAACCTGGCCTTCCTGGGCATTGCCTACAACACCCTGCTGCGCATTGCCGAAATTGCCAGAATCAG
AGTGAAGGACATCTCCCGCACCGATGGTGGGAGAATGCTGATCCACATTGGCAGGACCAAGACCCTGGTG
TCCACAGCTGGTGTGGAGAAGGCCCTGTCCCTGGGGGTTACCAAGCTGGTGGAGAGATGGATCTCTGTGT
CTGGTGTGGCTGATGACCCCAACAACTACCTGTTCTGCCGGGTCAGAAAGAATGGTGTGGCTGCCCCTTC
TGCCACCTCCCAACTGTCCACCCGGGCCCTGGAAGGGATCTTTGAGGCCACCCACCGCCTGATCTATGGT
GCCAAGGATGACTCTGGGCAGAGATACCTGGCCTGGTCTGGCCACTCTGCCAGAGTGGGTGCTGCCAGGG
ACATGGCCAGGGCTGGTGTGTCCATCCCTGAAATCATGCAGGCTGGTGGCTGGACCAATGTGAACATTGT
GATGAACTACATCAGAAACCTGGACTCTGAGACTGGGGCCATGGTGAGGCTGCTAGAGGATGGGGACCTC
GAGCCATCTGCTGGAGACATGAGAGCTGCCAACCTTTGGCCAAGCCCGCTCATGATCAAACGCTCTAAGA
AGAACAGCCTGGCCTTGTCCCTGACGGCCGACCAGATGGTCAGTGCCTTGTTGGATGCTGAGCCCCCCAT
ACTCTATTCCGAGTATGATCCTACCAGACCCTTCAGTGAAGCTTCGATGATGGGCTTACTGACCAACCTG
GCAGACAGGGAGCTGGTTCACATGATCAACTGGGCGAAGAGGGTGCCAGGCTTTGTGGATTTGACCCTCC
ATGATCAGGTCCACCTTCTAGAATGTGCCTGGCTAGAGATCCTGATGATTGGTCTCGTCTGGCGCTCCAT
GGAGCACCCAGTGAAGCTACTGTTTGCTCCTAACTTGCTCTTGGACAGGAACCAGGGAAAATGTGTAGAG
GGCATGGTGGAGATCTTCGACATGCTGCTGGCTACATCATCTCGGTTCCGCATGATGAATCTGCAGGGAG
AGGAGTTTGTGTGCCTCAAATCTATTATTTTGCTTAATTCTGGAGTGTACACATTTCTGTCCAGCACCCT
GAAGTCTCTGGAAGAGAAGGACCATATCCACCGAGTCCTGGACAAGATCACAGACACTTTGATCCACCTG
ATGGCCAAGGCAGGCCTGACCCTGCAGCAGCAGCACCAGCGGCTGGCCCAGCTCCTCCTCATCCTCTCCC
ACATCAGGCACATGAGTAACAAAGGCATGGAGCATCTGTACAGCATGAAGTGCAAGAACGTGGTGCCCCT
CTATGACCTGCTGCTGGAGGCGGCGGACGCCCACCGCCTACATGCGCCCACTAGCCGTGGAGGGGCATCC
GTGGAGGAGACGGACCAAAGCCACTTGGCCACTGCGGGCTCTACTTCATCGCATTCCTTGCAAAAGTATT
ACATCACGGGGGAGGCAGAGGGTTTCCCTGCCACAGCTTGAGGCGCGCCGGATCTTTTTCCCTCTGCCAA
AAATTATGGGGACATCATGAAGCCCCTTGAGCATCTGACTTCTGGCTAATAAAGGAAATTTATTTTCATT
GCAATAGTGTGTTGGAATTTTTTGTGTCTCTCACTCGGAAGGACATATGGGAGGGCAAATCATTTAAAAC
ATCAGAATGAGTATTTGGTTTAGAGTTTGGCAACATATGCCCATATGCTGGCTGCCATGAACAAAGGTTG
GCTATAAAGAGGTCATCAGTATATGAAACAGCCCCCTGCTGTCCATTCCTTATTCCATAGAAAAGCCTTG
ACTTGAGGTTAGATTTTTTTTATATTTTGTTTTGTGTTATTTTTTTCTTTAACATCCCTAAAATTTTCCT
TACATGTTTTACTAGCCAGATTTTTCCTCCTCTCCTGACTACTCCCAGTCATAGCTGTCCCTCTTCTCTT
ATGGAGATCCCTCGACCTGCAGCCCAAGCTTGGCGTAATCATGGTCATAGCTGTTTCCTGTGTGAAATTG
TTATCCGCTCACAATTCCACACAACATACGAGCCGGAAGCATAAAGTGTAAAGCCTGGGGTGCCTAATGA
GTGAGCTAACTCACATTAATTGCGTTGCGCTCACTGCCCGCTTTCCAGTCGGGAAACCTGTCGTGCCAGC
GGATCCGCATCTCAATTAGTCAGCAACCATAGTCCCGCCCCTAACTCCGCCCATCCCGCCCCTAACTCCG
CCCAGTTCCGCCCATTCTCCGCCCCATGGCTGACTAATTTTTTTTATTTATGCAGAGGCCGAGGCCGCCT
CGGCCTCTGAGCTATTCCAGAAGTAGTGAGGAGGCTTTTTTGGAGGCCTAGGCTTTTGCAAAAAGCTAAC
TTGTTTATTGCAGCTTATAATGGTTACAAATAAAGCAATAGCATCACAAATTTCACAAATAAAGCATTTT
TTTCACTGCATTCTAGTTGTGGTTTGTCCAAACTCATCAATGTATCTTATCATGTCTGGATCCGCTGCAT
TAATGAATCGGCCAACGCGCGGGGAGAGGCGGTTTGCGTATTGGGCGCTCTTCCGCTTCCTCGCTCACTG
ACTCGCTGCGCTCGGTCGTTCGGCTGCGGCGAGCGGTATCAGCTCACTCAAAGGCGGTAATACGGTTATC
CACAGAATCAGGGGATAACGCAGGAAAGAACATGTGAGCAAAAGGCCAGCAAAAGGCCAGGAACCGTAAA
AAGGCCGCGTTGCTGGCGTTTTTCCATAGGCTCCGCCCCCCTGACGAGCATCACAAAAATCGACGCTCAA
GTCAGAGGTGGCGAAACCCGACAGGACTATAAAGATACCAGGCGTTTCCCCCTGGAAGCTCCCTCGTGCG
CTCTCCTGTTCCGACCCTGCCGCTTACCGGATACCTGTCCGCCTTTCTCCCTTCGGGAAGCGTGGCGCTT
TCTCATAGCTCACGCTGTAGGTATCTCAGTTCGGTGTAGGTCGTTCGCTCCAAGCTGGGCTGTGTGCACG
AACCCCCCGTTCAGCCCGACCGCTGCGCCTTATCCGGTAACTATCGTCTTGAGTCCAACCCGGTAAGACA
CGACTTATCGCCACTGGCAGCAGCCACTGGTAACAGGATTAGCAGAGCGAGGTATGTAGGCGGTGCTACA
GAGTTCTTGAAGTGGTGGCCTAACTACGGCTACACTAGAAGAACAGTATTTGGTATCTGCGCTCTGCTGA
AGCCAGTTACCTTCGGAAAAAGAGTTGGTAGCTCTTGATCCGGCAAACAAACCACCGCTGGTAGCGGTGG
TTTTTTTGTTTGCAAGCAGCAGATTACGCGCAGAAAAAAAGGATCTCAAGAAGATCCTTTGATCTTTTCT
ACGGGGTCTGACGCTCAGTGGAACGAAAACTCACGTTAAGGGATTTTGGTCATGAGATTATCAAAAAGGA
TCTTCACCTAGATCCTTTTAAATTAAAAATGAAGTTTTAAATCAATCTAAAGTATATATGAGTAAACTTG
GTCTGACAGTTACCAATGCTTAATCAGTGAGGCACCTATCTCAGCGATCTGTCTATTTCGTTCATCCATA
GTTGCCTGACTCCCCGTCGTGTAGATAACTACGATACGGGAGGGCTTACCATCTGGCCCCAGTGCTGCAA
TGATACCGCGAGACCCACGCTCACCGGCTCCAGATTTATCAGCAATAAACCAGCCAGCCGGAAGGGCCGA
GCGCAGAAGTGGTCCTGCAACTTTATCCGCCTCCATCCAGTCTATTAATTGTTGCCGGGAAGCTAGAGTA
AGTAGTTCGCCAGTTAATAGTTTGCGCAACGTTGTTGCCATTGCTACAGGCATCGTGGTGTCACGCTCGT
CGTTTGGTATGGCTTCATTCAGCTCCGGTTCCCAACGATCAAGGCGAGTTACATGATCCCCCATGTTGTG
CAAAAAAGCGGTTAGCTCCTTCGGTCCTCCGATCGTTGTCAGAAGTAAGTTGGCCGCAGTGTTATCACTC
ATGGTTATGGCAGCACTGCATAATTCTCTTACTGTCATGCCATCCGTAAGATGCTTTTCTGTGACTGGTG
AGTACTCAACCAAGTCATTCTGAGAATAGTGTATGCGGCGACCGAGTTGCTCTTGCCCGGCGTCAATACG
GGATAATACCGCGCCACATAGCAGAACTTTAAAAGTGCTCATCATTGGAAAACGTTCTTCGGGGCGAAAA
CTCTCAAGGATCTTACCGCTGTTGAGATCCAGTTCGATGTAACCCACTCGTGCACCCAACTGATCTTCAG
CATCTTTTACTTTCACCAGCGTTTCTGGGTGAGCAAAAACAGGAAGGCAAAATGCCGCAAAAAAGGGAAT
AAGGGCGACACGGAAATGTTGAATACTCATACTCTTCCTTTTTCAATATTATTGAAGCATTTATCAGGGT
TATTGTCTCATGAGCGGATACATATTTGAATGTATTTAGAAAAATAAACAAATAGGGGTTCCGCGCACAT
TTCCCCGAAAAGTGC
Features (pLannotate 1.2.2; 19 found; start..end, strand, type, name):
     11..390     +  enhancer       CMV enhancer: human cytomegalovirus immediate early enhancer
    392..669     +  promoter       chicken β-actin promoter: No description available
    670..1686    +  intron         chimeric intron: chimera between introns from chicken β-actin and rabbit β-globin
   1684..1740    +  CDS            HBB (fragment): HBB_LEPEU - Experimental evidence at protein level: Swiss-Prot protein existence level 1. Involved in oxygen transport from the lung to the various peripheral tissues. From Lepus europaeus (European hare).
   1744..2454    +  CDS            mTagBFP2: mTagBFP2 is a basic (constitutively fluorescent) blue fluorescent protein published in 2011, derived from Entacmaea quadricolor. It is reported to be a very rapidly-maturing monomer with very low acid sensitivity.
   2542..3567    +  CDS            cre: RECR_BPP1 - Experimental evidence at protein level: Swiss-Prot protein existence level 1. Catalyzes site-specific recombination between two 34-base- pair LOXP sites. Its role is to maintain the phage genome as a monomeric unit-copy plasmid in the lysogenic state. From Escherichia phage P1 (Bacteriophage P1).
   3580..4515    +  CDS            ERT2: mutated ligand-binding domain of the human estrogen receptor (Feil et al., 1997)
   4598..4653    +  polyA_signal   β-globin poly(A) signal: rabbit β-globin polyadenylation signal (Gil and Proudfoot, 1987)
   5038..5054    -  protein_bind   lac operator: The lac repressor binds to the lac operator to inhibit transcription in E. coli. This inhibition can be relieved by adding lactose or isopropyl-β-D-thiogalactopyranoside (IPTG). lac repressor encoded by lacI
   5062..5092    -  promoter       lac promoter: promoter for the E. coli lac operon
   5107..5128    -  protein_bind   CAP binding site: CAP binding activates transcription in the presence of cAMP. E. coli catabolite activator protein
   5141..5180    -  CDS            lacI (fragment): lac repressor; lacI; The lac repressor binds to the lac operator to inhibit transcription in E. coli. This inhibition can be relieved by adding lactose or isopropyl-β-D-thiogalactopyranoside (IPTG).
   5187..5209    +  promoter       SV40 promoter (fragment): SV40 enhancer and early promoter
   5233..5368    +  rep_origin     SV40 ori: SV40 origin of replication
   5388..5522    +  polyA_signal   SV40 poly(A) signal: SV40 polyadenylation signal
   5524..5578    -  CDS            lacI (fragment): lac repressor; lacI; The lac repressor binds to the lac operator to inhibit transcription in E. coli. This inhibition can be relieved by adding lactose or isopropyl-β-D-thiogalactopyranoside (IPTG).
   5761..6349    -  rep_origin     ori: high-copy-number ColE1/pMB1/pBR322/pUC origin of replication
   6520..7380    -  CDS            AmpR: β-lactamase; bla; confers resistance to ampicillin, carbenicillin, and related antibiotics
   7381..7485    -  promoter       AmpR promoter: bla
