[The description below was written by a language model from this plasmid's Addgene catalogue record and pLannotate feature annotations shown in this document.]
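Description:
pCAGGS-mTagBFP2-T2A-iCreERT2 (PAAGSA) is a 7.5 kb mammalian expression plasmid of the Cre/lox class, built on the pCAGGS backbone. It is maintained in E. coli through a high-copy ColE1/pUC-type origin and selected with ampicillin via the β-lactamase gene and its native promoter. The backbone also carries remnants of lac regulatory elements and small lacI fragments, along with an SV40 origin of replication and SV40 poly(A) signal. The SV40 origin can support episomal amplification in cells that express large T antigen. No mammalian selection marker is annotated.

The payload is a single synthetic open reading frame driven by the CAG arrangement: the CMV immediate-early enhancer, the chicken β-actin promoter and a chimeric β-actin/β-globin intron, which together give strong, broadly active expression. Transcripts terminate at the rabbit β-globin polyadenylation signal. The short HBB fragment annotated just upstream of the coding region is probably residual rabbit β-globin sequence from the pCAGGS cassette rather than a functional part. The reading frame encodes the monomeric blue fluorescent protein mTagBFP2, followed by a T2A ribosome-skipping peptide (named in the record and consistent with the unannotated gap between the two coding features), then codon-improved Cre recombinase fused to the ERT2 mutant estrogen receptor ligand-binding domain. T2A separation yields the fluorescent marker and the recombinase as separate proteins from one transcript, so blue fluorescence reports which cells express iCre-ERT2. The ERT2 fusion generally keeps Cre inactive until tamoxifen-type ligands are present, which allows inducible recombination between loxP sites.

"PAAGSA" refers to the N-terminal sequence of the recombinase in this version, but the record does not explain its functional significance.
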