Addgene plasmid #137863: pCAGGS-mTagBFP2-T2A-iCreERT2 (PAAGSA)
Purpose: Monomeric TagBFP2 and iCre-ERT2 recombinase (PAAGSA N-terminus)
Depositing lab: Mario Capecchi. Depositing organization: University of Utah.
Backbone
  Vector backbone: pCAGGS
  Vector type: Mammalian Expression, Cre/Lox
Growth in bacteria
  Bacterial resistance: Ampicillin, 100 μg/mL
  Growth temperature: 30°C
  Growth strain: DH10B
  Copy number: High Copy
Gene/Insert
  Gene/Insert name: mTagBFP2-T2A-iCreERT2
  Species: Synthetic
Resource information
  A portion of this plasmid was derived from a plasmid made by: pCAGGS was obtained from BCCM/LMBP. mTagBFP2 is from Michael Davidson. iCre is from Rolf Sprengel. ERT2 is from Pierre Chambon.
Terms and licenses: Academic/Nonprofit Terms; Industry Terms: Not Available to Industry
How to cite: pCAGGS-mTagBFP2-T2A-iCreERT2 (PAAGSA) was a gift from Mario Capecchi (Addgene plasmid # 137863 ; http://n2t.net/addgene:137863 ; RRID:Addgene_137863)
